>Addgene plasmid #73675 | pRK5-FLAG-dSestrin (CG11299-PD) | depositor partial sequence | sequence record 136461 | insert
ATGGACGAGCTCGATGACCTGGACCAGGTGACCCAAGTGATTGGATATCATCCCCAGTTCCACGATCACT
TCCTGGCCACCCAGAACTTCATTATGAAGGGCGATGGTCCGCTGCCTAACGATTACAGATACTACTTGGC
CATAATTGCTGCTGCCCGCCATCAGTGTCCGTATCTGGTGAAGCGCTACGAGAAGGAGTTCATCAACCAG
GGCGGCGATAGTGCCTGGCTGGGCGGCCTGGACTTTATACCCGCCAAACTACGTGCCATATACGATATCA
ATAAAATATTAGCCCATCGGCCCTGGCTGCTGCGCAAGGAGCATATCGAGCGGCTCACCAAGGGGAAGAA
CAGCTGGTCGCTGTCGGAGGTGGTGCACGCCATGGTCCTGCTCTCGCACTTCCACTCGCTGTCCTCCTTT
GTGTTCTCCTGCGGCCTCACACAAAAGCTGGACGGGCTGTCCAGTCCCAAGCTGAAGAGTCCGCCCGCAG
CAGTGGCGGCCCTCGCACCCACCATTCTCATCACTCCCACCTCGCCGACGGAGCCGCAGAAGGGGAAGCC
AGTGCTGGCGGAGATCTCGCTCAACAATGCAAATCCGGATTACGACAGCCAGACCGCAGCGAGCAGTAAT
GGAGGAGCTCCACCGGACTCGGCAAATGCGGTTGCGGATGGACCCGATGCAACGACCCTTAACGGATATT
TGGCCACGGCGCAGCAGCTGCCGCAGCAGCACGGCATCAGTGTGGAGACGCTAATGGAGCGCATGAAGGT
CCTGTCCCAGAAGCAGGACGAGTGCAGCGAGGCGGAGCTGAGCAGCCGCTTCCAGAAGGTGGAGCAGCAG
ACGGCGGAGCTGGCGGCCGTGACTCCGGAGGCGGCTGTGGGCGTGCCCACCAACCTGTCGCACTACGTGG
ACGATGCCAACTTCATTTACCAGGACTTTGCCCGGCGCGGCACCGAGAGCATCAACACGTTTCGCATCCA
GGACTACTCTTGGGAGGATCACGGCTACTCGCTAGTGGACGGATTGTACAACGATGTGGGCATCTTCTTG
GACGCCAAGTTTCGGGCGGCCTACAATCTCACCTACTGCACCATGGGCGGCATCAAGAATGTGGACACGT
CCAAGTTCCGGCGGGCCATTTGGAACTACATCCAGTGCATCTACGGCATTCGCCACGACGACTACGACTA
TGGCGAAGTGAACCAGCTCCTGGTGCGTCCCCTGAAAATGTTTATTAAGACAGCCTGCTGCTTCCCCGAG
CGAATCACCACCAAGGACTACGATAGTGTGCTGGTCGAGCTGCAGGACAGTGAAAAGGTTCATGTGAATC
TGATGATAATGGAAGCCCGTAATCAGGCCGAGTTACTCTATGCTCTGCGCGAGATAATGCGCTATATGAC
TTGA
