>Addgene plasmid #73675 | pRK5-FLAG-dSestrin (CG11299-PD) | addgene partial sequence | sequence record 140937 | SP6 5'-ATTTAGGTGACACTATAG-3'
TCCAACTGCACCTCGGTTCTATCGATTGAATTCACCATGGAAATGGACTACAAGGATGACGATGACAAGG
GTGGTGGTGGTGGTGCGTCGACGATGGACGAGCTCGATGACCTGGACCAGGTGACCCAAGTGATTGGATA
TCATCCCCAGTTCCACGATCACTTCCTGGCCACCCAGAACTTCATTATGAAGGGCGATGGTCCGCTGCCT
AACGATTACAGATACTACTTGGCCATAATTGCTGCTGCCCGCCATCAGTGTCCGTATCTGGTGAAGCGGT
ACGAGAAGGAGTTCATCAACCAGGGCGGCGATAGTGCCTGGCTGGGCGGCCTGGACTTTATACCCGCCAA
ACTACGTGCCATATACGATATCAATAAAATATTAGCCCATCGGCCCTGGCTGCTGCGCAAGGAGCATATC
GAGCGGCTCACCAAGGGGAAGAACAGCTGGTCGCTGTCGGAGGTGGTGCACGCCATGGTCCTGCTCTCGC
ACTTCCACTCGCTGTCCTCCTTTGTGTTCTCCTGCGGCCTCACACAAAAGCTGGACGGGCTGTCCAGTCC
CAAGCTGAAGAGTCCGCCCGCAGCAGTGGCGGCCCTCGCACCCACCATTCTCATCACTCCCACCTCGCCG
ACGGAGCCGCAGAAGGGGAAGCCAGTGCTGGCGGAGATCTCGCTCAACAATGCAAATCCGGATTACGACA
GCCAGACCGCAGCGAGCAGTAATGGAGGAGCTCCACCGGACTCGGCAAATGCGGTTGCGGATGGACCCGA
TGCAACGACCCTTAACGGATATTTGGCCACGGCGCAGCAGCTGCCGCAGCAGCACGGTATCAGTGTGGAG
ACGCTGATGGAGCGCATGAAGGTCCTGTC
