>Addgene plasmid #73675 | pRK5-FLAG-dSestrin (CG11299-PD) | addgene partial sequence | sequence record 140939 | SV40pA-R 5'-GAAATTTGTGATGCTATTGC-3'
GTTGGGCCATGGCGGCCAAGCTGGGGATCCTTACTTACTTAGCGGCCGCTCAAGTCATATAGCGCATTAT
CTCGCGCAGAGCATAGAGTAACTCGGCCTGATTACGGGCTTCCATTATCATCAGATTCACATGAACCTTT
TCACTGTCCTGCAGCTCGACCAGCACACTATCGTAGTCCTTGGTGGTGATTCGCTCGGGGAAGCAGCAGG
CTGTCTTAATAAACATTTTCAGGGGACGCACCAGGAGCTGGTTCACTTCGCCATAGTCGTAGTCGTCGTG
GCGAATGCCGTAGATGCACTGGATGTAGTTCCAAATGGCCCGCCGGAACTTGGAAGTGTCCACATTCTTG
ATGCCGCCCATGGTGCAGTAGGTGAGATTGTAGGCCGCCCGAAACTTGGCGTCCAAGAAGATGCCCACAT
CGTTGTACAGCCCGTCCACCAGCGAGTAGCCGTGATCCTCCCAAGAGTAGTCCTGGATGCGAAACGTGTT
GATGCTCTCGGTGCCGCGCCGGGCAAAGTCCTGGTAAATGAAGTTGGCATCGTCCACGTAGTGCGACAGG
TTGGTGGGCACGCCCACAGCCGCCTCCGGAGTCACGGCCGCCAGCTCCGCCGTCTGCTGCTCCACCTTCT
GGAAGCGGCTGCTCAGCTCCGCCTCGCTGCACTCGTCCTGCTTCTGCGACAGGACCTTCATGCGCTCCAT
CAGCGTCTCCACACTGATACCGTGCTGCTGCGGCAGCTGCTGCGCCGTGGCCAAATATCCGTTAAGGGTC
GTTGCATCGGGTCCATCCGCAACCGCATTTGCCGAGTCCGGTGGAGCTCCTCCATTACTGCTCGCTGCGG
TCTGGCTGTCGTAATCCGGATTTGCATTGTTGAGCGAGATCTCCGCCAGCA
