[The description below was written by a language model from this plasmid's Addgene catalogue record.]
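Description:
pRK5-FLAG-dSestrin (CG11299-PD) is a mammalian expression plasmid built on the pRK5 backbone for overexpressing the Drosophila melanogaster Sestrin protein in cultured mammalian cells. The complete construct is about 6.1 kb, made up of a roughly 4.7 kb backbone and a 1,404 bp insert. It is propagated in E. coli under ampicillin selection. The record does not state the origin of replication or the copy number, and it lists no selectable marker for mammalian cells, so as far as the record shows the plasmid is suited to transient transfection rather than stable selection.

The insert is the coding sequence of the fly Sesn gene (CG11299), specifically the variant D transcript that encodes the PD isoform. It was cloned by restriction digestion between SalI and NotI sites, both of which remain intact, so the insert can be excised or exchanged. Transcription is driven by the CMV promoter, a strong constitutive promoter in most mammalian cell lines. A FLAG epitope encoded by the backbone is fused to the N terminus of the protein, allowing detection by immunoblotting and recovery by anti-FLAG immunoprecipitation without a Sestrin-specific antibody.

The stated purpose is simply overexpression. The plasmid was deposited with a study identifying mammalian Sestrin2 as a leucine sensor for the mTORC1 nutrient-signalling pathway, which suggests the tagged fly orthologue was used to compare Sestrin properties across species, although the record does not describe the specific experiments. No feature table is supplied, so polyadenylation signals and other backbone elements cannot be confirmed here.
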