Addgene plasmid #73675: pRK5-FLAG-dSestrin (CG11299-PD)
Purpose: overexpression
Depositing lab: David Sabatini. Depositing organization: Whitehead Institute for Biomedical Research. Publication: Sestrin2 is a leucine sensor for the mTORC1 pathway. Wolfson RL, Chantranupong L, Saxton RA, Shen K, Scaria SM, Cantor JR, Sabatini DM. Science. 2016 Jan 1;351(6268):43-8. doi: 10.1126/science.aab2674. Epub 2015 Oct 8. PubMed 26449471.
Backbone
  Vector backbone: pRK5
  Backbone size w/o insert (bp): 4661
  Total vector size (bp): 6065
  Vector type: Mammalian Expression
Growth in bacteria
  Bacterial resistance: Ampicillin, 100 μg/mL
  Growth temperature: 37°C
  Growth strain: DH5alpha
  Copy number: Unknown
Gene/Insert
  Gene/Insert name: Sesn (variant D)
  Species: D. melanogaster (fly)
  Insert size (bp): 1404
  GenBank ID: NM_001299849.1 CDS
  Entrez Gene: Sesn (a.k.a. Dmel_CG11299, BEST:GH20113, BcDNA:GH20113, CG11299, Dmel\CG11299, dSesn)
  Promoter: CMV
  Tag / fusion protein: FLAG (N terminal on backbone)
  Cloning method: Restriction Enzyme; 5′ cloning site Sal1 (not destroyed); 3′ cloning site Not1 (not destroyed)
  Sequencing primers: 5′ ATT TAG GTG ACA CTA TAG; 3′ TGT AAC CAT TAT AAG CTG
Terms and licenses: Academic/Nonprofit Terms; Industry Terms: Not Available to Industry
How to cite: pRK5-FLAG-dSestrin (CG11299-PD) was a gift from David Sabatini (Addgene plasmid # 73675 ; http://n2t.net/addgene:73675 ; RRID:Addgene_73675)
